Addgene plasmid #72044: Sema6d.4-AP-His
Purpose: Expresses the extracellular region of the Sema6D, isoform 4 protein, C-terminally fused to alkaline phosphatase + 6X histidine tag.
Depositing lab: Woj Wojtowicz. Depositing organization: University of California, Berkeley. Publication: An extracellular biochemical screen reveals that FLRTs and Unc5s mediate neuronal subtype recognition in the retina. Visser JJ, Cheng Y, Perry SC, Chastain AB, Parsa B, Masri SS, Ray TA, Kay JN, Wojtowicz WM. Elife. 2015 Dec 3;4. pii: e08149. doi: 10.7554/eLife.08149. PubMed 26633812.
Backbone
  Vector backbone: pCMVi-SV40ori
  Vector type: Mammalian Expression
Growth in bacteria
  Bacterial resistance: Ampicillin, 100 μg/mL
  Growth temperature: 37°C
  Growth strain: DH5alpha
  Copy number: High Copy
Gene/Insert
  Gene/Insert name: Sema6d.4 (alt names: Semaphorin 6D, isoform 4; NCBI gene ID 214968; Reference sequence NM_199241.3)
  Species: M. musculus (mouse)
  Insert size (bp): 1977
  Entrez Gene: Sema6d (a.k.a. 1110067B02Rik, AA409156, D330011G23, mKIAA1479)
  Promoter: CMV
  Tag / fusion protein: AP-His (C terminal on backbone)
  Cloning method: Restriction Enzyme; 5′ cloning site NotI (not destroyed); 3′ cloning site SpeI (not destroyed)
  Sequencing primers: 5′ GTCAGAGGTAACTCCCGTTGC; 3′ GAGGTTCTTGGCGGCTGTC
Terms and licenses: Academic/Nonprofit Terms; Industry Terms: Not Available to Industry
How to cite: Sema6d.4-AP-His was a gift from Woj Wojtowicz (Addgene plasmid # 72044 ; http://n2t.net/addgene:72044 ; RRID:Addgene_72044)
