[The description below was written by a language model from this plasmid's Addgene catalogue record and pLannotate feature annotations shown in this document.]
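Description:
Sema6d.4-AP-His is a mammalian expression plasmid of about 8.5 kb built on the pCMVi-SV40ori backbone. It produces the extracellular region of mouse Semaphorin 6D, isoform 4, as a soluble fusion protein. In bacteria it is maintained as a high-copy plasmid through a ColE1/pUC-type origin and selected with ampicillin via the β-lactamase gene. The backbone also carries an f1 phage origin and short remnants of rop, bom and lacZα, which appear to be non-functional leftovers from parental vectors. An SV40 enhancer/early promoter region is annotated. This region includes the SV40 origin referred to in the backbone name, which can support episomal amplification in cells that express large T antigen.

The expression cassette is driven by the human CMV immediate early enhancer and promoter followed by CMV intron A, an arrangement commonly used to boost transcript levels in transfected mammalian cells. The 1,977 bp Sema6d ectodomain fragment was cloned between NotI and SpeI sites, both retained. It sits upstream of a backbone-encoded human placental secreted alkaline phosphatase coding sequence, and the catalogue entry states that a 6X histidine tag follows at the C terminus. The His tag is not separately annotated in the feature table. An SV40 polyadenylation signal terminates the transcript.

Because the transmembrane and cytoplasmic portions of Sema6D are omitted, the fusion is expected to be secreted. The alkaline phosphatase moiety provides an enzymatic readout for detecting binding, and the His tag offers a handle for capture or purification. The associated publication describes an extracellular biochemical interaction screen for cell-surface recognition proteins in the retina, consistent with use of this construct as a binding probe.
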