Features (pLannotate 1.2.2; 14 found; start..end, strand, type, name):
     25..408     +  enhancer       CMV enhancer: human cytomegalovirus immediate early enhancer
    410..609     +  promoter       CMV promoter: human cytomegalovirus (CMV) immediate early promoter
    748..1573    +  intron         CMV intron A: human cytomegalovirus intron A (Chapman et al., 1991)
   1610..3586    +  CDS            Sema6d (fragment): SEM6D_MOUSE - Also known as Kiaa1479. Experimental evidence at protein level: Swiss-Prot protein existence level 1. Shows growth cone collapsing activity on dorsal root ganglion (DRG) neurons in vitro. May be a stop signal for the DRG neurons in their target areas, and possibly also for other neurons. May also be involved in the maintenance and remodeling of neuronal connections (By similarity). From Mus musculus (Mouse).
   3605..5056    +  CDS            SEAP: secreted alkaline phosphatase from human placenta The natural enzyme has a C-terminal transmembrane sequence that is replaced by a GPI anchor.
   5115..5236    +  polyA_signal   SV40 poly(A) signal: SV40 polyadenylation signal
   5445..6033    -  rep_origin     ori: high-copy-number ColE1/pMB1/pBR322/pUC origin of replication
   6204..7064    -  CDS            AmpR: β-lactamase; bla; confers resistance to ampicillin, carbenicillin, and related antibiotics
   7065..7169    -  promoter       AmpR promoter: bla
   7264..7299    +  CDS            rop (fragment): Rop protein, which maintains plasmids at low copy number; rop
   7322..7652    +  promoter       SV40 promoter: SV40 enhancer and early promoter
   7775..7874    +  misc_feature   bom (fragment): basis of mobility region from pBR322
   7902..8330    -  rep_origin     f1 ori (sequence partly withheld): f1 bacteriophage origin of replication; arrow indicates direction of (+) strand synthesis
   8334..8491    -  CDS            lacZα (fragment): LacZα fragment of β-galactosidase; lacZ fragment
>Addgene plasmid #72044 | Sema6d.4-AP-His | depositor full sequence | sequence record 131230 | Full Sequence
GTCGAGGTCTCGACGGTATCGATTGACATTGATTATTGACTAGCTAGTTATTAATAGTAATCAATTACGG
GGTCATTAGTTCATAGCCCATATATGGAGTTCCGCGTTACATAACTTACGGTAAATGGCCCGCCTGGCTG
ACCGCCCAACGACCCCCGCCCATTGACGTCAATAATGACGTATGTTCCCATAGTAACGCCAATAGGGACT
TTCCATTGACGTCAATGGGTGGAGTATTTACGGTAAACTGCCCACTTGGCAGTACATCAAGTGTATCATA
TGCCAAGTCCGCCCCCTATTGACGTCAATGACGGTAAATGGCCCGCCTGGCATTATGCCCAGTACATGAC
CTTACGGGACTTTCCTACTTGGCAGTACATCTACGTATTAGTCATCGCTATTACCATGGTGATGCGGTTT
TGGCAGTACACCAATGGGCGTGGATAGCGGTTTGACTCACGGGGATTTCCAAGTCTCCACCCCATTGACG
TCAATGGGAGTTTGTTTTGGCACCAAAATCAACGGGACTTTCCAAAATGTCGTAATAACCCCGCCCCGTT
GACGCAAATGGGCGGTAGGCGTGTACGGTGGGAGGTCTATATAAGCAGAGCTCGTTTAGTGAACCGTCAG
ATCGCCTGGAGACGCCATCCACGCTGTTTTGACCTCCATAGAAGACACCGGGACCGATCCAGCCTCCGCG
GCCGGGAACGGTGCATTGGAACGCGGATTCCCCGTGCCAAGAGTGACGTAAGTACCGCCTATAGACTCTA
TAGGCACACCCCTTTGGCTCTTATGCATGCTATACTGTTTTTGGCTTGGGGCCTATACACCCCCGCTTCC
ATATGCTATAGGTGATGGTATAGCTTAGCCTATAGGTGTGGGTTATTGACCATTATTGACCACTCCCCTA
TTGGTGACGATACTTTCCATTACTAATCCATAACATGGCTCTTTGCCACAACTATCTCTATTGGCTATAT
GCCAATACTCTGTCCTTCAGAGACTGACACGGACTCTGTATTTTTACAGGATGGGGTCCCATTTATTATT
TACAAATTCACATATACAACAACGCCGTCCCCCGTGCCCGCAGTTTTTATTAAACATAGCGTGGGATCTC
CACGCGAATCTCGGGTACGTGTTCCGGACATGGGCTCTTCTCCGGTAGCGGCGGAGCTTCCACATCCGAG
CCCTGGTCCCATGCCTCCAGCGGCTCATGGTCGCTCGGCAGCTCCTTGCTCCTAACAGTGGAGGCCAGAC
TTAGGCACAGCACAATGCCCACCACCACCAGTGTGCCGCACAAGGCCGTGGCGGTAGGGTATGTGTCTGA
AAATGAGCTCGGAGATTGGGCTCGCACCGCTGACGCAGATGGAAGACTTAAGGCAGCGGCAGAAGAAGAT
GCAGGCAGCTGAGTTGTTGTATTCTGATAAGAGTCAGAGGTAACTCCCGTTGCGGTGCTGTTAACGGTGG
AGGGCAGTGTAGTCTGAGCAGTACTCGTTGCTGCCGCGCGCGCCACCAGACATAATAGCTGACAGACTAA
CAGACTGTTCCTTTCCATGGGTCTTTTCTGCAGAAGCTTGAATTCTCGAGGATCCGCGGCCGCGCCACCA
TGGGGTTCCTTCTGCTTTGGTTCTGCGTGCTGTTCCTTCTGGTCTCCAGGTTACGGGCGGTCAGCTTCCC
AGAAGACGATGAGCCCCTCAACACGGTTGACTATCACTATTCAAGGCAATATCCGGTTTTTAGAGGACGC
CCTTCAGGCAACGAATCGCAGCACAGGCTGGACTTTCAGCTGATGTTGAAAATTCGAGACACACTTTATA
TTGCTGGCAGGGATCAAGTCTATACAGTGAACTTAAATGAAATCCCCCAAACAGAGGTGATACCAAGCAA
GAAGCTGACGTGGAGGTCCAGACAGCAGGATCGAGAAAATTGTGCTATGAAAGGCAAGCATAAAGATGAA
TGCCACAACTTCATCAAAGTCTTTGTCCCAAGAAATGATGAGATGGTTTTTGTCTGTGGTACCAATGCTT
TCAACCCGATGTGCAGATACTATAGGTTGAGAACGTTAGAGTATGATGGGGAAGAAATTAGTGGCCTGGC
ACGATGCCCGTTTGATGCCCGACAAACCAATGTCGCCCTCTTTGCTGATGGAAAACTCTATTCTGCCACA
GTGGCTGATTTCCTGGCCAGTGATGCTGTCATTTACAGAAGCATGGGAGATGGATCTGCCCTTCGCACAA
TAAAATACGATTCCAAGTGGATCAAAGAACCACACTTCCTTCATGCCATAGAATATGGAAACTATGTCTA
TTTCTTCTTCAGAGAAATCGCCGTGGAACATAATAACTTAGGCAAGGCTGTGTATTCCCGCGTGGCTCGC
ATTTGTAAAAACGACATGGGTGGCTCACAGCGGGTCCTGGAGAAACACTGGACTTCCTTCCTTAAGGCTC
GGCTGAACTGCTCCGTTCCTGGAGATTCCTTTTTCTACTTCGACGTCCTGCAGTCTATAACAGACATAAT
CCAAATCAATGGCATCCCCACTGTGGTTGGGGTCTTCACCACACAGCTCAACAGCATTCCTGGTTCTGCA
GTCTGTGCCTTTAGCATGGACGACATTGAGAAAGTGTTCAAAGGGCGGTTCAAAGAGCAGAAAACCCCAG
ACTCTGTTTGGACAGCAGTTCCCGAAGACAAAGTACCAAAACCAAGGCCTGGCTGTTGTGCCAAACACGG
CCTCGCAGAAGCTTACAAGACCTCCATCGACTTTCCAGATGACACCCTGGCTTTCATCAAGTCCCACCCG
CTGATGGACTCTGCCGTCCCACCCATTGCCGATGAGCCCTGGTTCACAAAGACACGGGTCAGGTACAGGT
TGACAGCCATCGAAGTGGACCGTTCAGCAGGGCCATACCAAAACTACACAGTCATCTTTGTTGGCTCTGA
AGCTGGCGTGGTACTTAAAGTTTTGGCAAAGACCAGTCCTTTCTCTCTGAATGACAGTGTATTACTCGAA
GAGATTGAAGCTTATAACCCAGCCAAGTGCAGCGCCGAGAGTGAGGAGGACAGAAAGGTGGTCTCATTAC
AGCTGGACAAGGATCACCATGCTTTATACGTGGCCTTCTCTAGCTGCGTGGTCCGCATCCCCCTCAGCCG
CTGTGAGCGCTACGGATCGTGTAAAAAGTCTTGCATTGCATCACGTGACCCGTACTGTGGTTGGTTAAGC
CAGGGAGTTTGTGAGAGAGTGACCCTAGGGATGCTCCCTGGAGGATATGAGCAGGACACGGAGTACGGCA
ACACAGCCCACCTAGGGGACTGCCACGAAAGTTTGCCTCCTTCAACTACACCAGATTACAAAATATTTGG
CGGTCCAACATCTGACATGGAGGTATCCTCATCTTCTGTTACCACTGTGGCAAGTAGCCCAGAAATTACA
TCTAAAGTGATTGATACCTGGAGACCTAAACTGACGAGCTCCCGGAAATTTGTAGTTCAAGATGACCCAA
ATACTTCTGATTTTACTGATACTATATCAGGTATCCCAAAGGGTGTACGGTGGGAAGTCCAGTCTGGAGA
ATCCAATCAGATGGTCACTAGTGGATCTTCCGGAATCATCCCAGTTGAGGAGGAGAACCCGGACTTCTGG
AACCGCGAGGCAGCCGAGGCCCTGGGTGCCGCCAAGAAGCTGCAGCCTGCACAGACAGCCGCCAAGAACC
TCATCATCTTCCTGGGCGATGGGATGGGGGTGTCTACGGTGACAGCTGCCAGGATCCTAAAAGGGCAGAA
GAAGGACAAACTGGGGCCTGAGATACCCCTGGCCATGGACCGCTTCCCATATGTGGCTCTGTCCAAGACA
TACAATGTAGACAAACATGTGCCAGACAGTGGAGCCACAGCCACGGCCTACCTGTGCGGGGTCAAGGGCA
ACTTCCAGACCATTGGCTTGAGTGCAGCCGCCCGCTTTAACCAGTGCAACACGACACGCGGCAACGAGGT
CATCTCCGTGATGAATCGGGCCAAGAAAGCAGGGAAGTCAGTGGGAGTGGTAACCACCACACGAGTGCAG
CACGCCTCGCCAGCCGGCACCTACGCCCACACGGTGAACCGCAACTGGTACTCGGACGCCGACGTGCCTG
CCTCGGCCCGCCAGGAGGGGTGCCAGGACATCGCTACGCAGCTCATCTCCAACATGGACATTGACGTGAT
CCTAGGTGGAGGCCGAAAGTACATGTTTCGCATGGGAACCCCAGACCCTGAGTACCCAGATGACTACAGC
CAAGGTGGGACCAGGCTGGACGGGAAGAATCTGGTGCAGGAATGGCTGGCGAAGCGCCAGGGTGCCCGGT
ATGTGTGGAACCGCACTGAGCTCATGCAGGCTTCCCTGGACCCGTCTGTGACCCATCTCATGGGTCTCTT
TGAGCCTGGAGACATGAAATACGAGATCCACCGAGACTCCACACTGGACCCCTCCCTGATGGAGATGACA
GAGGCTGCCCTGCGCCTGCTGAGCAGGAACCCCCGCGGCTTCTTCCTCTTCGTGGAGGGTGGTCGCATCG
ACCATGGTCATCATGAAAGCAGGGCTTACCGGGCACTGACTGAGACGATCATGTTCGACGACGCCATTGA
GAGGGCGGGCCAGCTCACCAGCGAGGAGGACACGCTGAGCCTCGTCACTGCCGACCACTCCCACGTCTTC
TCCTTCGGAGGCTACCCCCTGCGAGGGAGCTCCATCTTCGGGCTGGCCCCTGGCAAGGCCCGGGACAGGA
AGGCCTACACGGTCCTCCTATACGGAAACGGTCCAGGCTATGTGCTCAAGGACGGCGCCCGGCCGGATGT
TACCGAGAGCGAGAGCGGGAGCCCCGAGTATCGGCAGCAGTCAGCAGTGCCCCTGGACGAAGAGACCCAC
GCAGGCGAGGACGTGGCGGTGTTCGCGCGCGGCCCGCAGGCGCACCTGGTTCACGGCGTGCAGGAGCAGA
CCTTCATAGCGCACGTCATGGCCTTCGCCGCCTGCCTGGAGCCCTACACCGCCTGCGACCTGGCGCCCCC
CGCCGGCACCACCGACGCCGCGCACCCGGGTCATCATCACCATCACCATTAATCTAGAGATCTTATTAAA
GCAGAACTTGTTTATTGCAGCTTATAATGGTTACAAATAAAGCAATAGCATCACAAATTTCACAAATAAA
GCATTTTTTTCACTGCATTCTAGTTGTGGTTTGTCCAAACTCATCAATGTATCTTATCATGTCTGGTCGA
CTCTAGCTAGACTCTTCCGCTTCCTCGCTCACTGACTCGCTGCGCTCGGTCGTTCGGCTGCGGCGAGCGG
TATCAGCTCACTCAAAGGCGGTAATACGGTTATCCACAGAATCAGGGGATAACGCAGGAAAGAACATGTG
AGCAAAAGGCCAGCAAAAGGCCAGGAACCGTAAAAAGGCCGCGTTGCTGGCGTTTTTCCATAGGCTCCGC
CCCCCTGACGAGCATCACAAAAATCGACGCTCAAGTCAGAGGTGGCGAAACCCGACAGGACTATAAAGAT
ACCAGGCGTTTCCCCCTGGAAGCTCCCTCGTGCGCTCTCCTGTTCCGACCCTGCCGCTTACCGGATACCT
GTCCGCCTTTCTCCCTTCGGGAAGCGTGGCGCTTTCTCATAGCTCACGCTGTAGGTATCTCAGTTCGGTG
TAGGTCGTTCGCTCCAAGCTGGGCTGTGTGCACGAACCCCCCGTTCAGCCCGACCGCTGCGCCTTATCCG
GTAACTATCGTCTTGAGTCCAACCCGGTAAGACACGACTTATCGCCACTGGCAGCAGCCACTGGTAACAG
GATTAGCAGAGCGAGGTATGTAGGCGGTGCTACAGAGTTCTTGAAGTGGTGGCCTAACTACGGCTACACT
AGAAGAACAGTATTTGGTATCTGCGCTCTGCTGAAGCCAGTTACCTTCGGAAAAAGAGTTGGTAGCTCTT
GATCCGGCAAACAAACCACCGCTGGTAGCGGTGGTTTTTTTGTTTGCAAGCAGCAGATTACGCGCAGAAA
AAAAGGATCTCAAGAAGATCCTTTGATCTTTTCTACGGGGTCTGACGCTCAGTGGAACGAAAACTCACGT
TAAGGGATTTTGGTCATGAGATTATCAAAAAGGATCTTCACCTAGATCCTTTTAAATTAAAAATGAAGTT
TTAAATCAATCTAAAGTATATATGAGTAAACTTGGTCTGACAGTTACCAATGCTTAATCAGTGAGGCACC
TATCTCAGCGATCTGTCTATTTCGTTCATCCATAGTTGCCTGACTCCCCGTCGTGTAGATAACTACGATA
CGGGAGGGCTTACCATCTGGCCCCAGTGCTGCAATGATACCGCGAGACCCACGCTCACCGGCTCCAGATT
TATCAGCAATAAACCAGCCAGCCGGAAGGGCCGAGCGCAGAAGTGGTCCTGCAACTTTATCCGCCTCCAT
CCAGTCTATTAATTGTTGCCGGGAAGCTAGAGTAAGTAGTTCGCCAGTTAATAGTTTGCGCAACGTTGTT
GCCATTGCTACAGGCATCGTGGTGTCACGCTCGTCGTTTGGTATGGCTTCATTCAGCTCCGGTTCCCAAC
GATCAAGGCGAGTTACATGATCCCCCATGTTGTGCAAAAAAGCGGTTAGCTCCTTCGGTCCTCCGATCGT
TGTCAGAAGTAAGTTGGCCGCAGTGTTATCACTCATGGTTATGGCAGCACTGCATAATTCTCTTACTGTC
ATGCCATCCGTAAGATGCTTTTCTGTGACTGGTGAGTACTCAACCAAGTCATTCTGAGAATAGTGTATGC
GGCGACCGAGTTGCTCTTGCCCGGCGTCAATACGGGATAATACCGCGCCACATAGCAGAACTTTAAAAGT
GCTCATCATTGGAAAACGTTCTTCGGGGCGAAAACTCTCAAGGATCTTACCGCTGTTGAGATCCAGTTCG
ATGTAACCCACTCGTGCACCCAACTGATCTTCAGCATCTTTTACTTTCACCAGCGTTTCTGGGTGAGCAA
AAACAGGAAGGCAAAATGCCGCAAAAAAGGGAATAAGGGCGACACGGAAATGTTGAATACTCATACTCTT
CCTTTTTCAATATTATTGAAGCATTTATCAGGGTTATTGTCTCATGAGCGGATACATATTTGAATGTATT
TAGAAAAATAAACAAATAGGGGTTCCGCGCACATTTCCCCGAAAAGTGCCACCTGACGTCTAAGAAACCA
TTATTATCATGACATTAACCTATAAAAATAGGCGTATCACGAGGCCCTTTCGTCTCGCGCGTTTCGGTGA
TGACGGTGAAAACCTCTGACACATGCAGCTCCCGGAGGAATGTGTGTCAGTTAGGGTGTGGAAAGTCCCC
AGGCTCCCCAGGCAGGCAGAAGTATGCAAAGCATGCATCTCAATTAGTCAGCAACCAGGTGTGGAAAGTC
CCCAGGCTCCCCAGCAGGCAGAAGTATGCAAAGCATGCATCTCAATTAGTCAGCAACCATAGTCCCGCCC
CTAACTCCGCCCATCCCGCCCCTAACTCCGCCCAGTTCCGCCCATTCTCCGCCCCATGGCTGACTAATTT
TTTTTATTTATGCAGAGGCCGAGGCCGCCTCTGCCTCTGAGCTATTCCAGAAGTAGTGAGGAGGCTTTTT
TGGAGGCCTAGGCTTTTGCAAAAAGCTCCCGGGAGCTTGTATATCCATTTTCGTCCCGGAGACGGTCACA
GCTTGTCTGTAAGCGGATGCCGGGAGCAGACAAGCCCGTCAGGGCGCGTCAGCGGGTGTTGGCGGGTGTC
GGGGCTGGCTTAACTATGCGGCATCAGAGCAGATTGTACTGAGAGTGCACCATATGCGGTGTGAAATACC
GCACAGATGCGTAAGGAGAAAATACCGCATCAGGAAATTGTAAGCGTTAATATTTTGTTAAAATTCGCGT
TAAATTTTTGTTAAATCAGCTCATTTTTTAACCAATAGGCCGAAATCGGCAAAATCCCTTATAAATCAAA
AGAATAGACCGAGATAGGGT
[37 nt withheld, positions 8001-8037]
AAAGAACGTGGACTCCAACGTCAAAGG
[49 nt withheld, positions 8065-8113]
T
[91 nt withheld, positions 8115-8205]
G
[124 nt withheld, positions 8207-8330]
CCATTCGCCATTCAGGCTGCGCAACTGTTGGGAAGGGCGATCGGTGCGGGCCTCTTCGCTATTACGCCAG
CTGGCGAAAGGGGGATGTGCTGCAAGGCGATTAAGTTGGGTAACGCCAGGGTTTTCCCAGTCACGACGTT
GTAAAACGACGGCCAGTGAATT
