>Addgene plasmid #72044 | Sema6d.4-AP-His | addgene partial sequence | sequence record 137821 | pMRB101-F 5'-aagatgcaggcagctgagtt-3'
ACGGTGGAGGGCAGTGTAGTCTGAGCAGTACTCGTTGCTGCCGCGCGCGCCACCAGACATAATAGCTGAC
AGACTAACAGACTGTTCCTTTCCATGGGTCTTTTCTGCAGAAGCTTGAATTCTCGAGGATCCGCGGCCGC
GCCACCATGGGGTTCCTTCTGCTTTGGTTCTGCGTGCTGTTCCTTCTGGTCTCCAGGTTACGGGCGGTCA
GCTTCCCAGAAGACGATGAGCCCCTCAACACGGTTGACTATCACTATTCAAGGCAATATCCGGTTTTTAG
AGGACGCCCTTCAGGCAACGAATCGCAGCACAGGCTGGACTTTCAGCTGATGTTGAAAATTCGAGACACA
CTTTATATTGCTGGCAGGGATCAAGTCTATACAGTGAACTTAAATGAAATCCCCCAAACAGAGGTGATAC
CAAGCAAGAAGCTGACGTGGAGGTCCAGACAGCAGGATCGAGAAAATTGTGCTATGAAAGGCAAGCATAA
AGATGAATGCCACAACTTCATCAAAGTCTTTGTCCCAAGAAATGATGAGATGGTTTTTGTCTGTGGTACC
AATGCTTTCAACCCGATGTGCAGATACTATAGGTTGAGAACGTTAGAGTATGATGGGGAAGAAATTAGTG
GCCTGGCACGATGCCCGTTTGATGCCCGACAAACCAATGTCGCCCTCTTTGCTGATGGAAAACTCTATTC
TGCCACAGTGGCTGATTTCCTGGCCAGTGATGCTGTCATTTACAGAAGCATGGGAGATGGATCTGCCCTT
CGCACAATAAAATACGATTCCAAGTGGATCAAAGAACCACACTTCCTTCATGCCATA
