>Addgene plasmid #72044 | Sema6d.4-AP-His | addgene partial sequence | sequence record 137822 | SV40pA-R 5'-GAAATTTGTGATGCTATTGC-3'
ATAAGATCTCTAGATTAATGGTGATGGTGATGATGACCCGGGTGCGCGGCGTCGGTGGTGCCGGCGGGGG
GCGCCAGGTCGCAGGCGGTGTAGGGCTCCAGGCAGGCGGCGAAGGCCATGACGTGCGCTATGAAGGTCTG
CTCCTGCACGCCGTGAACCAGGTGCGCCTGCGGGCCGCGCGCGAACACCGCCACGTCCTCGCCTGCGTGG
GTCTCTTCGTCCAGGGGCACTGCTGACTGCTGCCGATACTCGGGGCTCCCGCTCTCGCTCTCGGTAACAT
CCGGCCGGGCGCCGTCCTTGAGCACATAGCCTGGACCGTTTCCGTATAGGAGGACCGTGTAGGCCTTCCT
GTCCCGGGCCTTGCCAGGGGCCAGCCCGAAGATGGAGCTCCCTCGCAGGGGGTAGCCTCCGAAGGAGAAG
ACGTGGGAGTGGTCGGCAGTGACGAGGCTCAGCGTGTCCTCCTCGCTGGTGAGCTGGCCCGCCCTCTCAA
TGGCGTCGTCGAACATGATCGTCTCAGTCAGTGCCCGGTAAGCCCTGCTTTCATGATGACCATGGTCGAT
GCGACCACCCTCCACGAAGAGGAAGAAGCCGCGGGGGTTCCTGCTCAGCAGGCGCAGGGCAGCCTCTGTC
ATCTCCATCAGGGAGGGGTCCAGTGTGGAGTCTCGGTGGATCTCGTATTTCATGTCTCCAGGCTCAAAGA
GACCCATGAGATGGGTCACAGACGGGTCCAGGGAAGCCTGCATGAGCTCAGTGCGGTTCCACACATACCG
GGCACCCTGGCGCTTCGCCAGCCATTCCTGCACCAGATTCTTCCCGTCCAGCCTGG
